>Addgene plasmid #205567 | pcDNA3.1(+)-RasAR-NES | addgene full sequence | sequence record 409398 | Addgene NGS Result
GACGGATCGGGAGATCTCCCGATCCCCTATGGTGCACTCTCAGTACAATCTGCTCTGATGCCGCATAGTT
AAGCCAGTATCTGCTCCCTGCTTGTGTGTTGGAGGTCGCTGAGTAGTGCGCGAGCAAAATTTAAGCTACA
ACAAGGCAAGGCTTGACCGACAATTGCATGAAGAATCTGCTTAGGGTTAGGCGTTTTGCGCTGCTTCGCG
ATGTACGGGCCAGATATACGCGTTGACATTGATTATTGACTAGTTATTAATAGTAATCAATTACGGGGTC
ATTAGTTCATAGCCCATATATGGAGTTCCGCGTTACATAACTTACGGTAAATGGCCCGCCTGGCTGACCG
CCCAACGACCCCCGCCCATTGACGTCAATAATGACGTATGTTCCCATAGTAACGCCAATAGGGACTTTCC
ATTGACGTCAATGGGTGGAGTATTTACGGTAAACTGCCCACTTGGCAGTACATCAAGTGTATCATATGCC
AAGTACGCCCCCTATTGACGTCAATGACGGTAAATGGCCCGCCTGGCATTATGCCCAGTACATGACCTTA
TGGGACTTTCCTACTTGGCAGTACATCTACGTATTAGTCATCGCTATTACCATGGTGATGCGGTTTTGGC
AGTACATCAATGGGCGTGGATAGCGGTTTGACTCACGGGGATTTCCAAGTCTCCACCCCATTGACGTCAA
TGGGAGTTTGTTTTGGCACCAAAATCAACGGGACTTTCCAAAATGTCGTAACAACTCCGCCCCATTGACG
CAAATGGGCGGTAGGCGTGTACGGTGGGAGGTCTATATAAGCAGAGCTCTCTGGCTAACTAGAGAACCCA
CTGCTTACTGGCTTATCGAAATTAATACGACTCACTATAGGGAGACCCAAGCTGGCTAGCGTTTAAACTT
AAGCTTGCCACCATGGTGAGCAAGGGCGAGGAGCTGTTCACCGGGGTGGTGCCCATCCTGGTCGAGCTGG
ACGGCGACGTAAACGGCCACAAGTTCAGCGTGTCCGGCGAGGGCGAGGGCGATGCCACCTACGGCAAGCT
GACCCTGAAGTTCATCTGCACCACCGGCAAGCTGCCCGTGCCCTGGCCCACCCTCGTGACCACCCTGAGC
TGGGGCGTGCAGTGCTTCGCCCGCTACCCCGACCACATGAAGCAGCACGACTTCTTCAAGTCCGCCATGC
CCGAAGGCTACGTCCAGGAGCGCACCATCTTCTTCAAGGACGACGGCAACTACAAGACCCGCGCCGAGGT
GAAGTTCGAGGGCGACACCCTGGTGAACCGCATCGAGCTGAAGGGCATCGACTTCAAGGAGGACGGCAAC
ATCCTGGGGCACAAGCTGGAGTACAACGCCATCCACGGCAACGTCTATATCACCGCCGACAAGCAGAAGA
ACGGCATCAAGGCCAACTTCGGCCTCAACTGCAACATCGAGGACGGCAGCGTGCAGCTCGCCGACCACTA
CCAGCAGAACACCCCCATCGGCGACGGCCCCGTGCTGCTGCCCGACAACCACTACCTGAGCACCCAGTCC
AAGCTGAGCAAAGACCCCAACGAGAAGCGCGATCACATGGTCCTGCTGGAGTTCGTGACCGCCGCCGGGA
TCACTCTCGGCATGGACGAGCTGTACAAGCGCATGCATCCTTCTAAGACAAGCAACACTATCCGTGTTTT
CTTGCCGAACAAGCAAAGAACAGTGGTCAATGTGCGAAATGGAATGAGCTTGCATGACTGCCTTATGAAA
GCACTCAAGGTGAGGGGCCTGCAACCAGAGTGCTGTGCAGTGTTCAGACTTCTCCACGAACACAAAGGTA
AAAAAGCACGCTTAGATTGGAATACTGATGCTGCGTCTTTGATTGGAGAAGAACTTCAAGTAGATTTCCT
GGGAGGTAGTGGAGGTACAGGAGGTAGTCAGAATCATTTTGTGGACGAATACGACCCCACTATAGGAGGT
ACATCTAAAGGTGAAGAATTATTCACTGGTGTTGTCCCAATTTTGGTTGAATTAGATGGTGATGTTAATG
GTCACAAATTTTCTGTCTCCGGTGAAGGTGAAGGTGATGCTACGTACGGTAAATTGACCTTAAAATTACT
CTGTACTACTGGTAAATTGCCAGTTCCATGGCCAACCTTAGTCACTACTTTAGGTTATGGTGTTCAATGT
TTTGCTAGATACCCAGATCATATGAAACAACATGACTTTTTCAAGTCTGCCATGCCAGAAGGTTATGTTC
AAGAAAGAACTATTTTTTTCAAAGATGACGGTAACTACAAGACCAGAGCTGAAGTCAAGTTTGAAGGTGA
TACCTTAGTTAATAGAATCGAATTAAAAGGTATTGATTTTAAAGAAGATGGTAACATTTTAGGTCACAAA
TTGGAATACAACTATAACTCTCACAATGTTTACATCACTGCTGACAAACAAAAGAATGGTATCAAAGCTA
ACTTCAAAATTAGACACAACATTGAAGATGGTGGTGTTCAATTAGCTGACCATTATCAACAAAATACTCC
AATTGGTGATGGTCCAGTCTTGTTACCAGACAACCATTACTTATCCTATCAATCTGCCTTATTCAAAGAT
CCAAACGAAAAGAGAGACCACATGGTCTTGTTAGAATTTTTGACTGCTGCTGGTATTACCGAGGGTATGA
ATGAATTGTACAAAGGAAGTGGTCTGCCCCCCCTGGAGCGCCTGACCCTGTAATCTAGAGGGCCCGTTTA
AACCCGCTGATCAGCCTCGACTGTGCCTTCTAGTTGCCAGCCATCTGTTGTTTGCCCCTCCCCCGTGCCT
TCCTTGACCCTGGAAGGTGCCACTCCCACTGTCCTTTCCTAATAAAATGAGGAAATTGCATCGCATTGTC
TGAGTAGGTGTCATTCTATTCTGGGGGGTGGGGTGGGGCAGGACAGCAAGGGGGAGGATTGGGAAGACAA
TAGCAGGCATGCTGGGGATGCGGTGGGCTCTATGGCTTCTGAGGCGGAAAGAACCAGCTGGGGCTCTAGG
GGGTATCCCC
[124 nt withheld, positions 3021-3144]
C
[91 nt withheld, positions 3146-3236]
A
[49 nt withheld, positions 3238-3286]
CCTTTGACGTTGGAGTCCACGTTCTTT
[37 nt withheld, positions 3314-3350]
ACCCTATCTCGGTCTATTCTTTTGATTTATAAGGGATTTTGCCGATTTCGGCCTATTGGTTAAAAAATGA
GCTGATTTAACAAAAATTTAACGCGAATTAATTCTGTGGAATGTGTGTCAGTTAGGGTGTGGAAAGTCCC
CAGGCTCCCCAGCAGGCAGAAGTATGCAAAGCATGCATCTCAATTAGTCAGCAACCAGGTGTGGAAAGTC
CCCAGGCTCCCCAGCAGGCAGAAGTATGCAAAGCATGCATCTCAATTAGTCAGCAACCATAGTCCCGCCC
CTAACTCCGCCCATCCCGCCCCTAACTCCGCCCAGTTCCGCCCATTCTCCGCCCCATGGCTGACTAATTT
TTTTTATTTATGCAGAGGCCGAGGCCGCCTCTGCCTCTGAGCTATTCCAGAAGTAGTGAGGAGGCTTTTT
TGGAGGCCTAGGCTTTTGCAAAAAGCTCCCGGGAGCTTGTATATCCATTTTCGGATCTGATCAAGAGACA
GGATGAGGATCGTTTCGCATGATTGAACAAGATGGATTGCACGCAGGTTCTCCGGCCGCTTGGGTGGAGA
GGCTATTCGGCTATGACTGGGCACAACAGACAATCGGCTGCTCTGATGCCGCCGTGTTCCGGCTGTCAGC
GCAGGGGCGCCCGGTTCTTTTTGTCAAGACCGACCTGTCCGGTGCCCTGAATGAACTGCAGGACGAGGCA
GCGCGGCTATCGTGGCTGGCCACGACGGGCGTTCCTTGCGCAGCTGTGCTCGACGTTGTCACTGAAGCGG
GAAGGGACTGGCTGCTATTGGGCGAAGTGCCGGGGCAGGATCTCCTGTCATCTCACCTTGCTCCTGCCGA
GAAAGTATCCATCATGGCTGATGCAATGCGGCGGCTGCATACGCTTGATCCGGCTACCTGCCCATTCGAC
CACCAAGCGAAACATCGCATCGAGCGAGCACGTACTCGGATGGAAGCCGGTCTTGTCGATCAGGATGATC
TGGACGAAGAGCATCAGGGGCTCGCGCCAGCCGAACTGTTCGCCAGGCTCAAGGCGCGCATGCCCGACGG
CGAGGATCTCGTCGTGACCCATGGCGATGCCTGCTTGCCGAATATCATGGTGGAAAATGGCCGCTTTTCT
GGATTCATCGACTGTGGCCGGCTGGGTGTGGCGGACCGCTATCAGGACATAGCGTTGGCTACCCGTGATA
TTGCTGAAGAGCTTGGCGGCGAATGGGCTGACCGCTTCCTCGTGCTTTACGGTATCGCCGCTCCCGATTC
GCAGCGCATCGCCTTCTATCGCCTTCTTGACGAGTTCTTCTGAGCGGGACTCTGGGGTTCGAAATGACCG
ACCAAGCGACGCCCAACCTGCCATCACGAGATTTCGATTCCACCGCCGCCTTCTATGAAAGGTTGGGCTT
CGGAATCGTTTTCCGGGACGCCGGCTGGATGATCCTCCAGCGCGGGGATCTCATGCTGGAGTTCTTCGCC
CACCCCAACTTGTTTATTGCAGCTTATAATGGTTACAAATAAAGCAATAGCATCACAAATTTCACAAATA
AAGCATTTTTTTCACTGCATTCTAGTTGTGGTTTGTCCAAACTCATCAATGTATCTTATCATGTCTGTAT
ACCGTCGACCTCTAGCTAGAGCTTGGCGTAATCATGGTCATAGCTGTTTCCTGTGTGAAATTGTTATCCG
CTCACAATTCCACACAACATACGAGCCGGAAGCATAAAGTGTAAAGCCTGGGGTGCCTAATGAGTGAGCT
AACTCACATTAATTGCGTTGCGCTCACTGCCCGCTTTCCAGTCGGGAAACCTGTCGTGCCAGCTGCATTA
ATGAATCGGCCAACGCGCGGGGAGAGGCGGTTTGCGTATTGGGCGCTCTTCCGCTTCCTCGCTCACTGAC
TCGCTGCGCTCGGTCGTTCGGCTGCGGCGAGCGGTATCAGCTCACTCAAAGGCGGTAATACGGTTATCCA
CAGAATCAGGGGATAACGCAGGAAAGAACATGTGAGCAAAAGGCCAGCAAAAGGCCAGGAACCGTAAAAA
GGCCGCGTTGCTGGCGTTTTTCCATAGGCTCCGCCCCCCTGACGAGCATCACAAAAATCGACGCTCAAGT
CAGAGGTGGCGAAACCCGACAGGACTATAAAGATACCAGGCGTTTCCCCCTGGAAGCTCCCTCGTGCGCT
CTCCTGTTCCGACCCTGCCGCTTACCGGATACCTGTCCGCCTTTCTCCCTTCGGGAAGCGTGGCGCTTTC
TCATAGCTCACGCTGTAGGTATCTCAGTTCGGTGTAGGTCGTTCGCTCCAAGCTGGGCTGTGTGCACGAA
CCCCCCGTTCAGCCCGACCGCTGCGCCTTATCCGGTAACTATCGTCTTGAGTCCAACCCGGTAAGACACG
ACTTATCGCCACTGGCAGCAGCCACTGGTAACAGGATTAGCAGAGCGAGGTATGTAGGCGGTGCTACAGA
GTTCTTGAAGTGGTGGCCTAACTACGGCTACACTAGAAGAACAGTATTTGGTATCTGCGCTCTGCTGAAG
CCAGTTACCTTCGGAAAAAGAGTTGGTAGCTCTTGATCCGGCAAACAAACCACCGCTGGTAGCGGTGGTT
TTTTTGTTTGCAAGCAGCAGATTACGCGCAGAAAAAAAGGATCTCAAGAAGATCCTTTGATCTTTTCTAC
GGGGTCTGACGCTCAGTGGAACGAAAACTCACGTTAAGGGATTTTGGTCATGAGATTATCAAAAAGGATC
TTCACCTAGATCCTTTTAAATTAAAAATGAAGTTTTAAATCAATCTAAAGTATATATGAGTAAACTTGGT
CTGACAGTTACCAATGCTTAATCAGTGAGGCACCTATCTCAGCGATCTGTCTATTTCGTTCATCCATAGT
TGCCTGACTCCCCGTCGTGTAGATAACTACGATACGGGAGGGCTTACCATCTGGCCCCAGTGCTGCAATG
ATACCGCGAGACCCACGCTCACCGGCTCCAGATTTATCAGCAATAAACCAGCCAGCCGGAAGGGCCGAGC
GCAGAAGTGGTCCTGCAACTTTATCCGCCTCCATCCAGTCTATTAATTGTTGCCGGGAAGCTAGAGTAAG
TAGTTCGCCAGTTAATAGTTTGCGCAACGTTGTTGCCATTGCTACAGGCATCGTGGTGTCACGCTCGTCG
TTTGGTATGGCTTCATTCAGCTCCGGTTCCCAACGATCAAGGCGAGTTACATGATCCCCCATGTTGTGCA
AAAAAGCGGTTAGCTCCTTCGGTCCTCCGATCGTTGTCAGAAGTAAGTTGGCCGCAGTGTTATCACTCAT
GGTTATGGCAGCACTGCATAATTCTCTTACTGTCATGCCATCCGTAAGATGCTTTTCTGTGACTGGTGAG
TACTCAACCAAGTCATTCTGAGAATAGTGTATGCGGCGACCGAGTTGCTCTTGCCCGGCGTCAATACGGG
ATAATACCGCGCCACATAGCAGAACTTTAAAAGTGCTCATCATTGGAAAACGTTCTTCGGGGCGAAAACT
CTCAAGGATCTTACCGCTGTTGAGATCCAGTTCGATGTAACCCACTCGTGCACCCAACTGATCTTCAGCA
TCTTTTACTTTCACCAGCGTTTCTGGGTGAGCAAAAACAGGAAGGCAAAATGCCGCAAAAAAGGGAATAA
GGGCGACACGGAAATGTTGAATACTCATACTCTTCCTTTTTCAATATTATTGAAGCATTTATCAGGGTTA
TTGTCTCATGAGCGGATACATATTTGAATGTATTTAGAAAAATAAACAAATAGGGGTTCCGCGCACATTT
CCCCGAAAAGTGCCACCTGACGTC
Features (pLannotate 1.2.2; 24 found; start..end, strand, type, name):
     28..80      -  misc_feature   bom (fragment): basis of mobility region from pBR322
    235..614     +  enhancer       CMV enhancer: human cytomegalovirus immediate early enhancer
    615..818     +  promoter       CMV promoter: human cytomegalovirus (CMV) immediate early promoter
    814..847     +  LTR            5' LTR (truncated) (fragment): truncated 5' long terminal repeat (LTR) from HIV-1
    863..881     +  promoter       T7 promoter: promoter for bacteriophage T7 RNA polymerase
    923..1639    +  CDS            mCerulean3: mCerulean3 is a basic (constitutively fluorescent) cyan fluorescent protein published in 2011, derived from Aequorea victoria. It is reported to be a somewhat slowly-maturing monomer with very low acid sensitivity.
   1649..1891    +  CDS            RAF1 (fragment): RAF1_HUMAN - Also known as RAF. Experimental evidence at protein level: Swiss-Prot protein existence level 1. Serine/threonine-protein kinase that acts as a regulatory link between the membrane-associated Ras GTPases and the MAPK/ERK cascade, and this critical regulatory link functions as a switch determining cell fate decisions including proliferation, differentiation, apoptosis, survival and oncogenic transformation. RAF1 activation initiates a mitogen-activated protein kinase (MAPK) cascade that comprises a sequential phosphorylation of the dual-specific MAPK kinases (MAP2K1/MEK1 and MAP2K2
   1919..1955    +  CDS            H-Ras (fragment): human small GTPase proto-oncoprotein
   1964..2674    +  CDS            YPet: yellow fluorescent protein optimized for FRET with CyPet (Nguyen and Daugherty, 2005)
   2684..2710    +  CDS            NES: nuclear export signal from the HIV Rev protein (Fischer et al., 1995)
   2751..2975    +  polyA_signal   bGH poly(A) signal: bovine growth hormone polyadenylation signal
   2979..3000    +  promoter       SV40 promoter (fragment): SV40 enhancer and early promoter
   3021..3449    +  rep_origin     f1 ori (sequence partly withheld): f1 bacteriophage origin of replication; arrow indicates direction of (+) strand synthesis
   3463..3792    +  promoter       SV40 promoter: SV40 enhancer and early promoter
   3859..4650    +  CDS            neo: KKA2_KLEPN - Also known as kan, nptII. Experimental evidence at protein level: Swiss-Prot protein existence level 1. Resistance to kanamycin, neomycin, paromomycin, ribostamycin, butirosin and gentamicin B. From Klebsiella pneumoniae.
   4674..4832    +  CDS            ble (fragment): BLE_KLEPN - Experimental evidence at protein level: Swiss-Prot protein existence level 1. Binding protein with a strong affinity to the bleomycin family of antibiotics. Binds to CL990; an antimitotic-antibiotic compound. From Klebsiella pneumoniae.
   4827..4948    +  polyA_signal   SV40 poly(A) signal: SV40 polyadenylation signal
   5021..5037    -  protein_bind   lac operator: The lac repressor binds to the lac operator to inhibit transcription in E. coli. This inhibition can be relieved by adding lactose or isopropyl-β-D-thiogalactopyranoside (IPTG). lac repressor encoded by lacI
   5045..5075    -  promoter       lac promoter: promoter for the E. coli lac operon
   5090..5111    -  protein_bind   CAP binding site: CAP binding activates transcription in the presence of cAMP. E. coli catabolite activator protein
   5124..5216    -  CDS            lacI (fragment): lac repressor; lacI; The lac repressor binds to the lac operator to inhibit transcription in E. coli. This inhibition can be relieved by adding lactose or isopropyl-β-D-thiogalactopyranoside (IPTG).
   5399..5987    -  rep_origin     ori: high-copy-number ColE1/pMB1/pBR322/pUC origin of replication
   6158..7018    -  CDS            AmpR: β-lactamase; bla; confers resistance to ampicillin, carbenicillin, and related antibiotics
   7019..7123    -  promoter       AmpR promoter: bla
