[The description below was written by a language model from this plasmid's Addgene catalogue record and pLannotate feature annotations shown in this document.]
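Description:
pcDNA3.1(+)-RasAR-NES is a mammalian expression plasmid of about 7.15 kb, built on the Invitrogen pcDNA3.1(+) backbone, that encodes a cytosol-targeted, genetically encoded FRET biosensor for Ras GTPase activity. In E. coli it is maintained at high copy through a ColE1/pUC-type origin and selected with ampicillin via the β-lactamase gene. An f1 origin is also present. For mammalian cells, an SV40 early promoter drives a neomycin phosphotransferase cassette with an SV40 polyadenylation signal, so stable lines can be selected with G418.

The roughly 1.8 kb insert sits between the HindIII and XbaI sites. It is transcribed from the CMV immediate-early enhancer/promoter and terminated by the bovine growth hormone poly(A) signal, and a T7 promoter lies just upstream of the coding region. The single open reading frame fuses the cyan donor Cerulean3, the Ras-binding domain of human RAF1 (residues 51–131), a short "pseudoligand" segment, the yellow acceptor YPet, and a C-terminal nuclear export signal. The feature annotation matches the pseudoligand to a fragment of H-Ras and the export signal to that of HIV Rev.

The record does not spell out the sensing mechanism. The layout suggests that active Ras binding to the RBD competes with the intramolecular pseudoligand, which would alter the conformation of the sensor and therefore energy transfer between the two fluorophores. The NES excludes the probe from the nucleus, so the readout reflects the cytosolic compartment. The construct is intended for transfection and live-cell imaging of Ras activity dynamics. A few small hits in the feature table, such as the HIV LTR, ble and lacI fragments, appear to be backbone remnants or annotation artefacts rather than functional elements.
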