Addgene plasmid #205567: pcDNA3.1(+)-RasAR-NES
Purpose: Genetically encoded FRET-based biosensor for monitoring cellular Ras GTPase activity. Targeted to cytosol.
Depositing lab: Jin Zhang. Publication: Fluorescent Biosensor for Measuring Ras Activity in Living Cells. Weeks R, Zhou X, Yuan TL, Zhang J. J Am Chem Soc. 2022 Sep 28;144(38):17432-17440. doi: 10.1021/jacs.2c05203. Epub 2022 Sep 19. PubMed 36122391.
Backbone
  Vector backbone: pcDNA3.1(+)
  Backbone manufacturer: Invitrogen
  Backbone size w/o insert (bp): 5363
  Total vector size (bp): 7151
  Vector type: Mammalian Expression
  Selectable markers: Neomycin (select with G418)
Growth in bacteria
  Bacterial resistance: Ampicillin, 100 μg/mL
  Growth temperature: 37°C
  Growth strain: DH5alpha
  Copy number: High Copy
Gene/Insert
  Gene/Insert name: RasAR-NES (alt name: Cerulean3-RBD(Raf1 51-131)-pseudoligand-YPet-NES)
  Species: H. sapiens (human), Synthetic
  Insert size (bp): 1788
  Entrez Gene: RAF1 (a.k.a. CMD1NN, CRAF, NS5, Raf-1, c-Raf)
  Promoter: CMV
  Tag / fusion protein: Nuclear export signal (NES) (C terminal on insert)
  Cloning method: Restriction Enzyme; 5′ cloning site HindIII (not destroyed); 3′ cloning site XbaI (not destroyed)
  Sequencing primers: 5′ CMV forward; 3′ BGH reverse
Terms and licenses: Academic/Nonprofit Terms; Industry Terms: Not Available to Industry
How to cite: pcDNA3.1(+)-RasAR-NES was a gift from Jin Zhang (Addgene plasmid # 205567 ; http://n2t.net/addgene:205567 ; RRID:Addgene_205567)
